>Addgene plasmid #20584 | pWZL Neo Myr Flag PIP5K3 | addgene partial sequence | sequence record 26409 | 20584 with pWZL-Fwd
CTCCTTCTCTAGGCGCCGGCCGGATCCAGAATTCGCCACCATGGGGTCTTCAAAATCTAAACCAAAGGAC
CCCAGCCAGCGCCGGCGCAGGATCCGAGGTTACCTTGACTACAAAGACGATGACGACAAGCAATTGACAA
GTTTGTACAAAAAAGTTGGCATGGCCACAGATGATAAGACGTCCCCAACACTGGACTCTGCTAATGATTT
GCCTCGATCTCCTACTAGTCCTTCTCATCTCACACACTTTAAACCTTTGACTCCTGATCAAGATGAGCCC
CCTTTTAAATCAGCTTATAGTTCTTTTGTAAATCTCTTTCGTTTTAACAAAGAGAGAGCAGAAGGAGGCC
AGGGAGAACAGCAGCCTTTGAGTGGAAGTTGGACCAGCCCTCAGCTCCCTTCGAGGACACAGTCTGTTAG
GTCACCCACACCTTATAAAAAGCAGCTTAATGAGGAACTCCAGCGGCGCTCTTCAGCATTAGGAGACCTC
CGAGCTTGCACATATTGTAGAAAAATAGCCTTAAGTTATGCTCATTCCACAGACAGTAATTCTATTGGGG
AAGACTTGAATGCTCTTTCAGATTCTGCTTGCTCTGTGTCTGTGCTTGATCCAAGTGAACCCCGAACACC
TGTTGGGAGTAGGAAAGCCAGCCGTAACATATTTTTAGAGGATGATTTGGCCTGGCAAAGTTTGATTCAT
CCAGATTCCTCAAATACTCCTCTTTCAACAAGACTTGTATCTGTGCAAGAGGATGCTGGGAAATCTCCTG
CTCGAAATAGATCAGCCAGCATTACTAA
