[The description below was written by a language model from this plasmid's Addgene catalogue record.]
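Description:
pWZL Neo Myr Flag PIP5K3 is a retroviral mammalian expression plasmid built on the Gateway-compatible pWZL-Neo-Myr-Flag-DEST backbone. It carries the human PIP5K3 open reading frame, the type III phosphatidylinositol-3-phosphate/phosphatidylinositol 5-kinase now designated PIKFYVE. The ORF was first cloned into a Gateway entry vector and then moved into the destination vector by an LR recombination reaction. This places it in frame behind backbone-encoded N-terminal myristoylation (Myr) and Flag sequences. A myristoylation signal directs lipid modification of the protein's N terminus and tethers it to cellular membranes, a strategy commonly used to make kinases constitutively active. The Flag epitope allows the fusion protein to be detected or immunoprecipitated with anti-Flag antibodies.

The plasmid is propagated in bacteria under ampicillin selection, and a recombination-deficient strain is recommended to guard against rearrangement, a common concern with vectors that contain repeated retroviral sequences. In mammalian cells, transduced populations are selected with G418 through the neomycin resistance marker. The record does not list the promoter driving the insert, the origin of replication or the copy number, and no feature table is provided. As a retroviral vector, it would be packaged into virus for stable delivery into target cells.

The construct belongs to a library of myristoylated, Flag-tagged human kinase clones assembled for gain-of-function screening in a study of breast cancer oncogenes. The depositors note that the identity of the gene has been verified but that the clone has not been fully sequenced, so minor mutations cannot be ruled out.
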