Addgene plasmid #20584: pWZL Neo Myr Flag PIP5K3
Depositing lab: William Hahn & Jean Zhao. Depositing organization: Dana-Farber Cancer Institute. Publication: Integrative Genomic Approaches Identify IKBKE as a Breast Cancer Oncogene (Kinase Library Clones). Boehm JS, Zhao JJ, Yao J, Kim SY, Firestein R, Dunn IF, Sjostrom SK, Garraway LA, Weremowicz S, Richardson AL, Greulich H, Stewart CJ, Mulvey LA, Shen RR, Ambrogio L, Hirozane-Kishikawa T, Hill DE, Vidal M, Meyerson M, Grenier JK, Hinkle G, Root DE, Roberts TM, Lander ES, Polyak K, Hahn WC. Cell. 2007 Jun 15. 129(6):1065-1079. 10.1016/j.cell.2007.03.052 PubMed 17574021.
Backbone
  Vector backbone: pWZL-Neo-Myr-Flag-DEST
  Backbone manufacturer: William Hahn Lab (available at Addgene, #15300)
  Vector type: Mammalian Expression, Retroviral
  Selectable markers: Neomycin (select with G418)
Growth in bacteria
  Bacterial resistance: Ampicillin, 100 μg/mL
  Growth temperature: 37°C
  Growth strain: Stbl3
  Growth instructions: Stbl3 cells to prevent recombination.
  Copy number: Unknown
Gene/Insert
  Gene/Insert name: PIP5K3 (alt name: phosphatidylinositol-3-phosphate/phosphatidylinositol 5-kinase, type III)
  Species: H. sapiens (human)
  GenBank ID: NM_152671
  Entrez Gene: PIKFYVE (a.k.a. CFD, FAB1, HEL37, PIP5K, PIP5K3, ZFYVE29)
  Tag / fusion protein: Myr (N terminal on backbone); Flag (N terminal on backbone)
  Cloning method: Gateway Cloning
  Sequencing primers: 5′ pWZL-Fwd (GAA CCT CCT CGT TCG ACC); 3′ pWZL-Rev (TTC CGG GCC CTC ACA TTG)
Resource information
  A portion of this plasmid was derived from a plasmid made by: 4-C6
Terms and licenses: Academic/Nonprofit Terms; Industry Terms: Not Available to Industry
Depositor comments: ORFs were cloned into Gateway compatible pEntry vectors. An LR recombination reaction was performed to move the ORF to pWZL-Neo-Myr-Flag DEST such that the ORF would have 5' myristoylation and flag tags. This plasmid is part of a kinase library, and the gene has been verified, but has not been fully sequenced for minor mutations. Please see the following link for plasmids from this article that are not part of the kinase library http://www.addgene.org/pubmed/17574021
How to cite: pWZL Neo Myr Flag PIP5K3 was a gift from William Hahn & Jean Zhao (Addgene plasmid # 20584 ; http://n2t.net/addgene:20584 ; RRID:Addgene_20584)
